LOCUS       Exported 8378 bp ds-DNA circular SYN 13-MAY-2021
DEFINITION  Mammalian expression plasmid for SARS-CoV-2 helicase.
ACCESSION   .
VERSION     .
KEYWORDS    pGBW-m4133183
SOURCE      synthetic DNA construct
  ORGANISM  synthetic DNA construct
REFERENCE   1 (bases 1 to 8378)
  TITLE     SARS-CoV-2 protein Mammalian expression constructs, tagged, for
            protein expression and/or purification
REFERENCE   2 (bases 1 to 8378)
  AUTHORS   .
  TITLE     Direct Submission
  JOURNAL   Exported May 13, 2021 from SnapGene Server 1.1.58
            http://www.snapgene.com
FEATURES             Location/Qualifiers
     source          1..8378
                     /organism="synthetic DNA construct"
                     /mol_type="other DNA"
     CDS             1811..1831
                     /codon_start=1
                     /product="tobacco etch virus (TEV) protease recognition and
                     cleavage site"
                     /label=TEV site
                     /translation="ENLYFQS"
     CDS             1832..1849
                     /codon_start=1
                     /product="6xHis affinity tag"
                     /label=6xHis
                     /translation="HHHHHH"
     polyA_signal    1918..2039
                     /label=SV40 poly(A) signal
                     /note="SV40 polyadenylation signal"
     primer_bind     complement(1929..1948)
                     /label=EBV-rev
                     /note="SV40 polyA terminator, reverse primer"
     primer_bind     1983..2002
                     /label=SV40pA-R
                     /note="SV40 polyA, reverse primer"
     terminator      2154..2200
                     /label=T7 terminator
                     /note="transcription terminator for bacteriophage T7 RNA
                     polymerase"
     terminator      2230..2366
                     /label=rrnG terminator
                     /note="transcription terminator from the E. coli ribosomal
                     RNA rrnG operon (Albrechtsen et al., 1991)"
     misc_feature    2411..2482
                     /label=3' beta-globin insulator
                     /note="insulator downstream of the human beta-globin locus
                     (Farrell et al., 2002)"
     rep_origin      complement(2708..3296)
                     /direction=LEFT
                     /label=ori
                     /note="high-copy-number ColE1/pMB1/pBR322/pUC origin of
                     replication"
     primer_bind     complement(2788..2807)
                     /label=pBR322ori-F
                     /note="pBR322 origin, forward primer"
     promoter        3796..5005
                     /label=UbC promoter
                     /note="human ubiquitin C promoter"
     primer_bind     4842..4861
                     /label=hUBCpro-F
                     /note="Human Ubiquitin C (UbC) promoter, forward primer"
     CDS             5009..6037
                     /codon_start=1
                     /gene="aph(4)-Ia"
                     /product="aminoglycoside phosphotransferase from E. coli"
                     /label=HygR
                     /note="confers resistance to hygromycin"
                     /translation="MGKKPELTATSVEKFLIEKFDSVSDLMQLSEGEESRAFSFDVGGR
                     GYVLRVNSCADGFYKDRYVYRHFASAALPIPEVLDIGEFSESLTYCISRRAQGVTLQDL
                     PETELPAVLQPVAEAMDAIAAADLSQTSGFGPFGPQGIGQYTTWRDFICAIADPHVYHW
                     QTVMDDTVSASVAQALDELMLWAEDCPEVRHLVHADFGSNNVLTDNGRITAVIDWSEAM
                     FGDSQYEVANIFFWRPWLACMEQQTRYFERRHPELAGSPRLRAYMLRIGLDQLYQSLVD
                     GNFDDAAWAQGRCDAIVRSGAGTVGRTQIARRSAAVWTDGCVEVLADSGNRRPSTRPRA
                     KE"
     polyA_signal    6064..6112
                     /note="synthetic polyadenylation signal"
     CDS             6378..7238
                     /codon_start=1
                     /gene="bla"
                     /product="beta-lactamase"
                     /label=AmpR
                     /note="confers resistance to ampicillin, carbenicillin, and
                     related antibiotics"
                     /translation="MSIQHFRVALIPFFAAFCLPVFAHPETLVKVKDAEDQLGARVGYI
                     ELDLNSGKILESFRPEERFPMMSTFKVLLCGAVLSRIDAGQEQLGRRIHYSQNDLVEYS
                     PVTEKHLTDGMTVRELCSAAITMSDNTAANLLLTTIGGPKELTAFLHNMGDHVTRLDRW
                     EPELNEAIPNDERDTTMPVAMATTLRKLLTGELLTLASRQQLIDWMEADKVAGPLLRSA
                     LPAGWFIADKSGAGERGSRGIIAALGPDGKPSRIVVIYTTGSQATMDERNRQIAEIGAS
                     LIKHW"
     primer_bind     complement(6596..6615)
                     /label=Amp-R
                     /note="Ampicillin resistance gene, reverse primer"
     terminator      7251..7387
                     /label=rrnG terminator
                     /note="transcription terminator from the E. coli ribosomal
                     RNA rrnG operon (Albrechtsen et al., 1991)"
     misc_feature    7532..7603
                     /label=5' beta-globin insulator
                     /note="insulator upstream of the human beta-globin locus
                     (Farrell et al., 2002)"
     terminator      7608..7654
                     /label=T7 terminator
                     /note="transcription terminator for bacteriophage T7 RNA
                     polymerase"
     polyA_signal    7672..7720
                     /note="synthetic polyadenylation signal"
     enhancer        7801..8104
                     /label=CMV enhancer
                     /note="human cytomegalovirus immediate early enhancer"
     promoter        8106..8308
                     /label=CMV promoter
                     /note="human cytomegalovirus (CMV) immediate early
                     promoter"
     primer_bind     8259..8279
                     /label=CMV-F
                     /note="Human CMV immediate early promoter, forward primer"
     regulatory      8377..8
                     /regulatory_class="other"
                     /note="vertebrate consensus sequence for strong initiation
                     of translation (Kozak, 1987)"
ORIGIN
        1 caccatggcg gtgggggctt gcgtactatg taacagccag acgtcattgc gctgcggtgc
       61 atgtataaga aggccgtttc tgtgttgcaa atgctgctac gatcatgtta tttcgacttc
      121 tcacaagctt gtgctcagtg tcaatcctta tgtgtgtaat gcccccggat gcgacgtcac
      181 agatgttacc caactgtacc tgggcggcat gtcctattat tgtaagagcc acaaaccacc
      241 aatctccttc cccctgtgcg ccaacggaca ggtgtttggg ctctacaaaa acacatgtgt
      301 gggatctgac aatgtcaccg acttcaacgc tatcgccaca tgcgattgga ctaatgcagg
      361 cgactacatt ttagccaaca cctgtaccga acggctgaag ttatttgcgg ctgagactct
      421 aaaggcaact gaggaaacct tcaaactttc atatggtatc gccacggtac gtgaggtgtt
      481 gtctgatcga gaactgcatc tcagttggga ggtcgggaag cctagacctc cccttaatcg
      541 aaattacgtg ttcacaggtt atagggttac caagaacagc aaagtccaga tcggcgaata
      601 tacttttgag aagggagatt acggtgacgc cgtagtgtat cgtggcacaa caacatacaa
      661 actgaatgtt ggggattact tcgtgctgac gtcccacacc gttatgccgc tctcagctcc
      721 aactttggtt ccccaggaac attacgtgcg gattactgga ctctatccaa cgctaaacat
      781 aagcgacgag ttttccagca acgtggctaa ttaccaaaag gtcggcatgc agaagtactc
      841 cacccttcag ggtcctcctg ggactggcaa aagtcacttc gccatcggac tggcacttta
      901 ctatcccagt gcgcgcattg tatataccgc ctgctcacat gcggcagtgg acgccctgtg
      961 tgagaaggct ttaaagtatc tgccaataga caaatgctct cgcattatcc ctgccagggc
     1021 cagagtggag tgctttgata agtttaaagt gaactcgacc ctcgaacagt atgtcttctg
     1081 cacagttaac gcattgcccg aaacgaccgc cgatatagtt gtgttcgacg aaatctcaat
     1141 ggctaccaat tatgatctct ccgtcgtcaa tgcacggctg cgggccaaac actacgtcta
     1201 catcggggac cccgcgcagt taccagcacc gcgaacccta ctgactaagg gcacacttga
     1261 gccagagtac ttcaacagcg tatgtagact gatgaaaacc attggccctg atatgttcct
     1321 gggaacatgt cggaggtgcc ccgctgaaat agtggacacc gtttcagcac ttgtgtacga
     1381 caataagctc aaagcacaca aggataaatc cgcacaatgt tttaagatgt tttacaaagg
     1441 ggttattacc catgatgtgt ctagcgctat caatcgccct cagattggcg tggtgagaga
     1501 gtttttgacg cgaaatcccg cctggcgaaa ggccgtattc atcagtcctt acaactcgca
     1561 aaatgccgtc gctagtaaga ttttaggact ccctactcag acagttgata gctctcaagg
     1621 ttctgaatac gattatgtga tttttactca gactaccgaa acggcacatt cttgtaacgt
     1681 caaccgtttt aacgtggcca ttacaagggc caaggttggc atcttgtgta tcatgtcaga
     1741 ccgggacctg tatgataaac tgcaattcac atctttggag ataccgcgcc gcaatgtcgc
     1801 tacccttcag gaaaaccttt actttcagtc gcaccatcac catcaccatt aaggatccgc
     1861 aggcctctgc tagcttgact gactgagata cagcgtacct tcagctcaca gacatgataa
     1921 gatacattga tgagtttgga caaaccacaa ctagaatgca gtgaaaaaaa tgctttattt
     1981 gtgaaatttg tgatgctatt gctttatttg taaccattat aagctgcaat aaacaagtta
     2041 acaacaacaa ttgcattcat tttatgtttc aggttcaggg ggaggtgtgg gaggtttttt
     2101 aaagcaagta aaacctctac aaatgtggta ttggcccatc tctatcggta tcgtagcata
     2161 accccttggg gcctctaaac gggtcttgag gggttttttg tgcccctcgg gccggattgc
     2221 tatctaccgg cattggcgca gaaaaaaatg cctgatgcga cgctgcgcgt cttatactcc
     2281 cacatatgcc agattcagca acggatacgg cttccccaac ttgcccactt ccatacgtgt
     2341 cctccttacc agaaatttat ccttaaggtc gtcagctatc ctgcaggcga tctctcgatt
     2401 tcgatcaaga cattccttta atggtctttt ctggacacca ctaggggtca gaagtagttc
     2461 atcaaacttt cttccctccc taatctcatt ggttaccttg ggctatcgaa acttaattaa
     2521 ccagtcaagt cagctacttg gcgagatcga cttgtctggg tttcgactac gctcagaatt
     2581 gcgtcagtca agttcgatct ggtccttgct attgcacccg ttctccgatt acgagtttca
     2641 tttaaatcat gtgagcaaaa ggccagcaaa aggccaggaa ccgtaaaaag gccgcgttgc
     2701 tggcgttttt ccataggctc cgcccccctg acgagcatca caaaaatcga cgctcaagtc
     2761 agaggtggcg aaacccgaca ggactataaa gataccaggc gtttccccct ggaagctccc
     2821 tcgtgcgctc tcctgttccg accctgccgc ttaccggata cctgtccgcc tttctccctt
     2881 cgggaagcgt ggcgctttct catagctcac gctgtaggta tctcagttcg gtgtaggtcg
     2941 ttcgctccaa gctgggctgt gtgcacgaac cccccgttca gcccgaccgc tgcgccttat
     3001 ccggtaacta tcgtcttgag tccaacccgg taagacacga cttatcgcca ctggcagcag
     3061 ccactggtaa caggattagc agagcgaggt atgtaggcgg tgctacagag ttcttgaagt
     3121 ggtggcctaa ctacggctac actagaagaa cagtatttgg tatctgcgct ctgctgaagc
     3181 cagttacctt cggaaaaaga gttggtagct cttgatccgg caaacaaacc accgctggta
     3241 gcggtggttt ttttgtttgc aagcagcaga ttacgcgcag aaaaaaagga tctcaagaag
     3301 atcctttgat cttttctacg gggtctgacg ctcagtggaa cgaaaactca cgttaaggga
     3361 ttttggtcat gagattatca aaaaggatct tcacctagat ccttttaaat taaaaatgaa
     3421 gttttaaatc aatctaaagt atatatgagt aaacttggtc tgacagttac caatgcttaa
     3481 tcagtgaggc acctatctca gcgatctgtc tatttcgttc atccatagtt gcatttaaat
     3541 ttccgaactc tccaaggccc tcgtcggaaa atcttcaaac ctttcgtccg atccatcttg
     3601 caggctacct ctcgaacgaa ctatcgcaag tctcttggcc ggccttgcgc cttggctatt
     3661 gcttggcagc gcctatcgcc aggtattact ccaatcccga atatccgaga tcgggatcac
     3721 ccgagagaag ttcaacctac atcctcaatc ccgatctatc cgagatccga ggaatatcga
     3781 aatcggggcg cgcctggcct ccgcgccggg ttttggcgcc tcccgcgggc gcccccctcg
     3841 tcacggcgag cgctgccacg tcagacgaag ggcgcaggag cgtcctgatc cttccgcccg
     3901 gacgctcagg acagcggccc gctgctcata agactcggcc ttagaacccc agtatcagca
     3961 gaaggacatt ttaggacggg acttgggtga ctctagggca ctggttttct ttccagagag
     4021 cggaacaggc gaggaaaagt agtcccttct cggcgattct gcggagggat ctccgtgggg
     4081 cggtgaacgc cgatgattat ataaggacgc gccgggtgtg gcacagctag ttccgtcgca
     4141 gccgggattt gggtcgcggt tcttgtttgt ggatcgctgt gatcgtcact tggtgagtag
     4201 cgggctgctg ggctggccgg ggctttcgtg gccgccgggc cgctcggtgg gacggaagcg
     4261 tgtggagaga ccgccaaggg ctgtagtctg ggtccgcgag caaggttgcc ctgaactggg
     4321 ggttgggggg agcgcagcaa aatggcggct gttcccgagt cttgaatgga agacgcttgt
     4381 gaggcgggct gtgaggtcgt tgaaacaagg tggggggcat ggtgggcggc aagaacccaa
     4441 ggtcttgagc ccttcgctaa tgcgggaaag ctcttattcg ggtgagatgg gctgggcacc
     4501 atctggggac cctgacgtga agtttgtcac tgactggaga actcggtttg tcgtctgttg
     4561 cgggggcggc agttatggcg gtgccgttgg gcagtgcacc cgtacctttg ggagcgcgcg
     4621 ccctcgtcgt gtcgtgacgt cacccgttct gttggcttat aatgcagggt ggggccacct
     4681 gccggtaggt gtgcggtagg cttttctccg tcgcaggacg cagggttcgg gcctagggta
     4741 ggctctcctg aatcgacagg cgccggacct ctggtgaggg gagggataag tgaggcgtca
     4801 gtttctttgg tcggttttat gtacctatct tcttaagtag ctgaagctcc ggttttgaac
     4861 tatgcgctcg gggttggcga gtgtgttttg tgaagttttt taggcacctt ttgaaatgta
     4921 atcatttggg tcaatatgta attttcagtg ttagacttgt aaattgtccg ctaaattctg
     4981 gccgtttttg gcttttttgt tagacaacat gggtaaaaag cctgaactca ccgcgacgtc
     5041 tgtcgagaag tttctgatcg aaaagttcga cagcgtctcc gacctgatgc agctctcgga
     5101 gggcgaagaa tctcgtgctt tcagcttcga tgtaggaggg cgtggatatg tcctgcgggt
     5161 aaatagctgc gccgatggtt tctacaaaga tcgttatgtt tatcggcact ttgcatccgc
     5221 cgcgctcccg attccggaag tgcttgacat tggggagttc agcgagagcc tgacctattg
     5281 catctcccgc cgtgcacagg gtgtcacgtt gcaagacctg cctgaaaccg aactgcccgc
     5341 tgttctgcag ccggtcgcgg aggcaatgga tgccatcgct gccgccgatc ttagccagac
     5401 gagcgggttc ggcccattcg gaccgcaagg aatcggtcaa tacactacat ggcgtgattt
     5461 catatgcgcg attgctgatc cccatgtgta tcactggcaa actgtgatgg acgacaccgt
     5521 cagtgcgtcc gtcgcgcagg ctctcgatga gctgatgctt tgggccgagg actgccccga
     5581 agtccggcac ctcgtgcacg cggatttcgg ctccaacaat gtcctgacgg acaatggccg
     5641 cataacagcg gtcattgact ggagcgaggc gatgttcggg gattcccaat acgaggtcgc
     5701 caacatcttc ttctggaggc cgtggttggc ttgtatggag cagcagacgc gctacttcga
     5761 gcggaggcat ccggagcttg caggatcgcc ccggctccgg gcgtatatgc tccgcattgg
     5821 tcttgaccaa ctctatcaga gcttggttga cggcaatttc gatgatgcag cttgggcgca
     5881 gggtcgatgc gacgcaatcg tccgatccgg agccgggact gtcgggcgta cacaaatcgc
     5941 ccgcagaagc gccgccgtct ggaccgatgg ctgtgtagaa gtactcgccg atagtggaaa
     6001 ccgacgcccc agcactcgtc cgagggcaaa ggaataagct agtatgtaag cctagtctta
     6061 gataataaaa tcgctatcca tcgaagatgg atgtgtgttg gttttttgtg tgtgtaacgc
     6121 taggcgcgcc tggtgtaccg agaacgatcc tctcagtgcg agtctcgacg atccatatcg
     6181 ttgcttggca gtcagccagt cggaatccag cttgggaccc aggaagtcca atcgtcagat
     6241 attgtactca agcctggtca cggcagcgta ccgatctgtt taaacctaga tattgatagt
     6301 ctgatcggtc aacgtataat cgagtcctag cttttgcaaa catctatcaa gagacaggat
     6361 cagcaggagg ctttcgcatg agtattcaac atttccgtgt cgcccttatt cccttttttg
     6421 cggcattttg ccttcctgtt tttgctcacc cagaaacgct ggtgaaagta aaagatgctg
     6481 aagatcagtt gggtgcgcga gtgggttaca tcgaactgga tctcaacagc ggtaagatcc
     6541 ttgagagttt tcgccccgaa gaacgctttc caatgatgag cacttttaaa gttctgctat
     6601 gtggcgcggt attatcccgt attgacgccg ggcaagagca actcggtcgc cgcatacact
     6661 attctcagaa tgacttggtt gagtattcac cagtcacaga aaagcatctt acggatggca
     6721 tgacagtaag agaattatgc agtgctgcca taaccatgag tgataacact gcggccaact
     6781 tacttctgac aacgattgga ggaccgaagg agctaaccgc ttttttgcac aacatggggg
     6841 atcatgtaac tcgccttgat cgttgggaac cggagctgaa tgaagccata ccaaacgacg
     6901 agcgtgacac cacgatgcct gtagcaatgg caacaacctt gcgtaaacta ttaactggcg
     6961 aactacttac tctagcttcc cggcaacagt tgatagactg gatggaggcg gataaagttg
     7021 caggaccact tctgcgctcg gcccttccgg ctggctggtt tattgctgat aaatctggag
     7081 ccggtgagcg tgggtctcgc ggtatcattg cagcactggg gccagatggt aagccctccc
     7141 gtatcgtagt tatctacacg acggggagtc aggcaactat ggatgaacga aatagacaga
     7201 tcgctgagat aggtgcctca ctgattaagc attggtaacc gattctaggt gcattggcgc
     7261 agaaaaaaat gcctgatgcg acgctgcgcg tcttatactc ccacatatgc cagattcagc
     7321 aacggatacg gcttccccaa cttgcccact tccatacgtg tcctccttac cagaaattta
     7381 tccttaagat cgtttaaact cgactctggc tctatcgaat ctccgtcgtt tcgagcttac
     7441 gcgaacagcc gtggcgctca tttgctcgtc gggcatcgaa tctcgtcagc tatcgtcagc
     7501 ttaccttttt ggcagcgatc gcggctcccg acatcttgga ccattagctc cacaggtatc
     7561 ttcttccctc tagtggtcat aacagcagct tcagctacct ctcaattcaa aaaacccctc
     7621 aagacccgtt tagaggcccc aaggggttat gctatcaatc gttgcgttac acacacaaaa
     7681 aaccaacaca catccatctt cgatggatag cgattttatt atctaactgc tgatcgagtg
     7741 tagccagatc tagtaatcaa ttacggggtc attagttcat agcccatata tggagttccg
     7801 cgttacataa cttacggtaa atggcccgcc tggctgaccg cccaacgacc cccgcccatt
     7861 gacgtcaata atgacgtatg ttcccatagt aacgccaata gggactttcc attgacgtca
     7921 atgggtggag tatttacggt aaactgccca cttggcagta catcaagtgt atcatatgcc
     7981 aagtacgccc cctattgacg tcaatgacgg taaatggccc gcctggcatt atgcccagta
     8041 catgacctta tgggactttc ctacttggca gtacatctac gtattagtca tcgctattac
     8101 catgctgatg cggttttggc agtacatcaa tgggcgtgga tagcggtttg actcacgggg
     8161 atttccaagt ctccacccca ttgacgtcaa tgggagtttg ttttggcacc aaaatcaacg
     8221 ggactttcca aaatgtcgta acaactccgc cccattgacg caaatgggcg gtaggcgtgt
     8281 acggtgggag gtctatataa gcagagctgg tttagtgaac cgtcagatca gatctttgtc
     8341 gatcctacca tccactcgac acacccgcca gcggccgc
//
