[The description below was written by a language model from this plasmid's Addgene catalogue record and the feature table of its GenBank file.]
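Description:
pGBW-m4133183 is a mammalian expression plasmid built on the pTwist_CMV_Hygro_6 backbone for producing the SARS-CoV-2 helicase (nsp13), a mature product of the viral ORF1ab polyprotein. The circular construct is 8378 bp in the held sequence record. It is propagated in E. coli through a high-copy ColE1/pUC-type origin and selected with ampicillin via the beta-lactamase gene. For selection in mammalian cells it carries a separate cassette in which the human ubiquitin C promoter drives the hygromycin phosphotransferase gene, followed by a synthetic polyadenylation signal.

The wild-type helicase coding sequence (about 1.8 kb) is not annotated as its own feature. By position it occupies the region between a Kozak consensus that spans the plasmid origin and the backbone-encoded C-terminal tags. Transcription is driven by the human CMV immediate-early enhancer and promoter and ends at an SV40 poly(A) signal. The open reading frame continues into a TEV protease recognition site and then a 6xHis tag, so the protein can be captured by metal-affinity chromatography and the tag then cleaved off. The expression unit is bracketed by 5' and 3' beta-globin insulator elements, along with T7 and rrnG transcription terminators and an upstream synthetic poly(A) signal. These parts typically limit read-through and interference between the insert, the selection cassettes and the bacterial backbone.

The plasmid belongs to a set of tagged SARS-CoV-2 protein constructs intended for mammalian protein expression and/or purification. The hygromycin marker would also allow selection of stably transfected cells.
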