Addgene plasmid #152380: pGBW-m4133183
Purpose: Mammalian expression plasmid for SARS-CoV-2 helicase
Depositing lab: Ginkgo Bioworks & Benjie Chen. Depositing organization: Ginkgo Bioworks.
Backbone
  Vector backbone: pTwist_CMV_Hygro_6
  Backbone size w/o insert (bp): 6525
  Vector type: Mammalian Expression
  Selectable markers: Hygromycin
Growth in bacteria
  Bacterial resistance: Ampicillin, 100 μg/mL
  Growth temperature: 37°C
  Growth strain: DH5alpha
  Copy number: High Copy
Gene/Insert
  Gene/Insert name: SARS-CoV-2 helicase (alt name: nsp13)
  Species: Severe acute respiratory syndrome coronavirus 2
  Insert size (bp): 1802
  Mutation: wt
  Entrez Gene: ORF1ab (a.k.a. GU280_gp01)
  Promoter: CMV
  Tag / fusion protein: Cleavable TEV;6xHis-003 (C terminal on backbone)
  Cloning method: Unknown
Resource information
  A portion of this plasmid was derived from a plasmid made by: GinkgoBioworks
Depositor comments: NCBI reference sequence: YP_009725308.1
How to cite: pGBW-m4133183 was a gift from Ginkgo Bioworks & Benjie Chen (Addgene plasmid # 152380 ; http://n2t.net/addgene:152380 ; RRID:Addgene_152380)
